Addgene plasmid #186811: pCAG-3xFLAG-BioID2-MCS
Purpose: (Empty Backbone) CAG promoter-driven expression of BioID2-fused protein (N terminus)
Depositing lab: Masahito Ikawa. Depositing organization: The University of Osaka. Publication: Proximity-dependent biotin labeling in testicular germ cells identified TESMIN-associated proteins. Oura S, Ninomiya A, Sugihara F, Matzuk MM, Ikawa M. Sci Rep. 2022 Dec 23;12(1):22198. doi: 10.1038/s41598-022-26501-7. PubMed 36564444.
Backbone
  Vector backbone: pCAG1.1
  Backbone manufacturer: Masahito Ikawa
  Backbone size (bp): 5182
  Vector type: Mammalian Expression
  Promoter: CAG promoter
  Tag / fusion protein: 3xFLAG-BioID2 (N terminal on insert)
Growth in bacteria
  Bacterial resistance: Ampicillin, 100 μg/mL
  Growth temperature: 37°C
  Growth strain: DH5alpha
  Copy number: High Copy
Gene/Insert
  Cloning method: Restriction Enzyme
  Sequencing primers: 5′ 5'-ggtgggcctgagcgagaagg-3'; 3′ 5'-gccacaccagccaccaccttctg-3'
Terms and licenses: Academic/Nonprofit Terms; Industry Terms: Not Available to Industry
How to cite: pCAG-3xFLAG-BioID2-MCS was a gift from Masahito Ikawa (Addgene plasmid # 186811 ; http://n2t.net/addgene:186811 ; RRID:Addgene_186811)
