[The description below was written by a language model from this plasmid's Addgene catalogue record and pLannotate feature annotations shown in this document.]
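Description:
pCAG-3xFLAG-BioID2-MCS is an empty mammalian expression backbone, built on pCAG1.1, for producing proteins fused at their N terminus to a 3xFLAG-BioID2 module. It is propagated in E. coli as a high-copy plasmid through a ColE1/pUC-type origin and selected with ampicillin via the β-lactamase gene. The sequenced record is 5,977 nt, somewhat larger than the listed 5,182 bp backbone size, which is consistent with the added tag cassette. An f1 phage origin, T7 and T3 promoters, and remnants of the lac region (lacZα and lacI fragments, CAP site, lac promoter and operator) are carried over from a phagemid-type cloning vector and play no part in mammalian expression.

The expression unit uses the composite CAG promoter, annotated here as the CMV immediate early enhancer, the chicken β-actin promoter and a chimeric β-actin/β-globin intron, which together give strong, broadly active transcription. Downstream lie three tandem FLAG epitopes and then BioID2, the promiscuous R40G mutant biotin ligase from Aquifex aeolicus. The multiple cloning site named in the construct is not annotated, but it should follow BioID2, so that a gene of interest inserted in frame by restriction cloning is expressed as 3xFLAG-BioID2-protein. The short "HBB fragment" call overlapping the end of BioID2 most likely reflects rabbit β-globin sequence flanking the cloning region rather than an intended coding part, and a rabbit β-globin polyadenylation signal terminates the transcript.

The plasmid is intended for proximity-dependent biotin labelling, in which the bait fusion biotinylates neighbouring proteins for capture and identification, while the FLAG tag allows detection of the fusion. The associated work applied this approach to TESMIN-associated proteins in testicular germ cells.
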