Features (pLannotate 1.2.2; 18 found; start..end, strand, type, name):
     17..396     +  enhancer       CMV enhancer: human cytomegalovirus immediate early enhancer
    398..674     +  promoter       chicken β-actin promoter: No description available
    675..1689    +  intron         chimeric intron: chimera between introns from chicken β-actin and rabbit β-globin
   1753..1818    +  CDS            3xFLAG: three tandem FLAG® epitope tags, followed by an enterokinase cleavage site
   1834..2529    +  CDS            BioID2: promiscuous R40G mutant of a biotin protein ligase from Aquifex aeolicus (Kim et al., 2016)
   2511..2651    +  CDS            HBB (fragment): HBB_TUPGL - Experimental evidence at protein level: Swiss-Prot protein existence level 1. Involved in oxygen transport from the lung to the various peripheral tissues. From Tupaia glis (Tree shrew) (Sorex glis).
   2722..2777    +  polyA_signal   β-globin poly(A) signal: rabbit β-globin polyadenylation signal (Gil and Proudfoot, 1987)
   3133..3151    -  promoter       T7 promoter: promoter for bacteriophage T7 RNA polymerase
   3159..3314    +  CDS            lacZα (fragment): LacZα fragment of β-galactosidase; lacZ fragment
   3319..3747    +  rep_origin     f1 ori (sequence partly withheld): f1 bacteriophage origin of replication; arrow indicates direction of (+) strand synthesis
   3800..3904    +  promoter       AmpR promoter: bla
   3905..4765    +  CDS            AmpR: β-lactamase; bla; confers resistance to ampicillin, carbenicillin, and related antibiotics
   4936..5524    +  rep_origin     ori: high-copy-number ColE1/pMB1/pBR322/pUC origin of replication
   5707..5799    +  CDS            lacI (fragment): lac repressor; lacI; The lac repressor binds to the lac operator to inhibit transcription in E. coli. This inhibition can be relieved by adding lactose or isopropyl-β-D-thiogalactopyranoside (IPTG).
   5812..5833    +  protein_bind   CAP binding site: CAP binding activates transcription in the presence of cAMP. E. coli catabolite activator protein
   5848..5878    +  promoter       lac promoter: promoter for the E. coli lac operon
   5886..5902    +  protein_bind   lac operator: The lac repressor binds to the lac operator to inhibit transcription in E. coli. This inhibition can be relieved by adding lactose or isopropyl-β-D-thiogalactopyranoside (IPTG). lac repressor encoded by lacI
   5947..5965    +  promoter       T3 promoter: promoter for bacteriophage T3 RNA polymerase
>Addgene plasmid #186811 | pCAG-3xFLAG-BioID2-MCS | addgene full sequence | sequence record 368315 | Addgene NGS Result
GAGCTCATCGATACTCGACATTGATTATTGACTAGTTATTAATAGTAATCAATTACGGGGTCATTAGTTC
ATAGCCCATATATGGAGTTCCGCGTTACATAACTTACGGTAAATGGCCCGCCTGGCTGACCGCCCAACGA
CCCCCGCCCATTGACGTCAATAATGACGTATGTTCCCATAGTAACGCCAATAGGGACTTTCCATTGACGT
CAATGGGTGGAGTATTTACGGTAAACTGCCCACTTGGCAGTACATCAAGTGTATCATATGCCAAGTACGC
CCCCTATTGACGTCAATGACGGTAAATGGCCCGCCTGGCATTATGCCCAGTACATGACCTTATGGGACTT
TCCTACTTGGCAGTACATCTACGTATTAGTCATCGCTATTACCATGGTCGAGGTGAGCCCCACGTTCTGC
TTCACTCTCCCCATCTCCCCCCCCTCCCCACCCCCAATTTTGTATTTATTTATTTTTTAATTATTTTGTG
CAGCGATGGGGGCGGGGGGGGGGGGGGNCGCGCGCCRGGSGGGGSGGGGSGGGGSGRGGGGSGGGGSGGG
GSGRGGCGGAGAGGKGCGGCGGCAGCCAATCAGAGCGGCGCGCTCCGAAAGTTTCCTTTTATGGCGAGGC
GGCGGCGGCGGCGGCCCTATAAAAAGCGAAGCGCGCGGCGGGCGGGAGTCGCTGCGCGCTGCCTTCGCCC
CGTGCCCCGCTCCGCCGCCGCCTCGCGCCGCCCGCCCCGGCTCTGACTGACCGCGTTACTCCCACAGGTG
AGCGGGCGGGACGGCCCTTCTCCTCCGGGCTGTAATTAGCGCTTGGTTTAATGACGGCTTGTTTCTTTTC
TGTGGCTGCGTGAAAGCCTTGAGGGGCTCCGGGAGGGCCCTTTGTGCGGGGGGAGCGGCTCGGGGGGTGC
GTGCGTGTGTGTGTGCGTGGGGAGCGCCGCGTGCGGCTCCGCGCTGCCCGGCGGCTGTGAGCGCTGCGGG
CGCGGCGCGGGGCTTTGTGCGCTCCGCAGTGTGCGCGAGGGGAGCGCGGCCGGGGGCGGTGCCCCGCGGT
GCGGGGGGGGCTGCGAGGGGAACAAAGGCTGCGTGCGGGGTGTGTGCGTGGGGGGGTGAGCAGGGGGTGT
GGGCGCGTCGGTCGGGCTGCAACCCCCCCTGCACCCCCCTCCCCGAGTTGCTGAGCACGGCCCGGCTTCG
GGTGCGGGGCTCCGTACGGGGCGTGGCGCGGGGCTCGCCGTGCCGGGCGGGGGGTGGCGGCAGGTGGGGG
TGCCGGGCGGGGCGGGGCCGCCTCGGGCCGGGGRGGGCTCGGGGGAGGGGCGCGGCGGCCCCCGGAGCGC
CGGCGGCTGTCGAGGCGCGGCGAGCCGCAGCCATTGCCTTTTATGGTAATCGTGCGAGAGGGCGCAGGGA
CTTCCTTTGTCCCAAATCTGTGCGGAGCCGAAATCTGGGAGGCGCCGCCGCACCCCCTCTAGCGGGCGCG
GGGCGAAGCGGTGCGGCGCCGGCAGGAAGGAAATGGGCGGGGAGGGCCTTCGTGCGTCGCCGCGCCGCCG
TCCCCTTCTCCCTCTCCAGCCTCGGGGCTGTCCGCGGGGGGACGGCTGCCTTCGGGGGGGACGGGGCAGG
GCGGGGTTCGGCTTCTGGCGTGTGACCGGCGGCTCTAGCCTCTGCTAACCATGTTCATGCCTTCTTCTTT
TTCCTACAGCTCCTGGGCAACGTGCTGGTTATTGTGCTGTCTCATCATTTTGGCAAATCTAGAGCCGCCA
TGGACTACAAAGACCATGACGGTGATTATAAAGATCATGACATTGATTACAAGGATGACGATGACAAGGG
GGGCGGGGCTAGCTTCAAGAACCTGATCTGGCTGAAGGAGGTGGACAGCACCCAGGAGAGACTGAAGGAG
TGGAACGTGAGCTACGGCACCGCCCTGGTGGCCGACAGACAGACCAAGGGCAGAGGCGGCCTGGGCAGAA
AGTGGCTGAGCCAGGAGGGCGGCCTGTACTTCAGCTTCCTGCTGAACCCCAAGGAGTTCGAGAACCTGCT
GCAGCTGCCCCTGGTGCTGGGCCTGAGCGTGAGCGAGGCCCTGGAGGAGATCACCGAGATCCCCTTCAGC
CTGAAGTGGCCCAACGACGTGTACTTCCAGGAGAAGAAGGTGAGCGGCGTGCTGTGCGAGCTGAGCAAGG
ACAAGCTGATCGTGGGCATCGGCATCAACGTGAACCAGAGAGAGATCCCCGAGGAGATCAAGGACAGAGC
CACCACCCTGTACGAGATCACCGGCAAGGACTGGGACAGAAAGGAGGTGCTGCTGAAGGTGCTGAAGAGA
ATCAGCGAGAACCTGAAGAAGTTCAAGGAGAAGAGCTTCAAGGAGTTCAAGGGCAAGATCGAGAGCAAGA
TGCTGTACCTGGGCGAGGAGGTGAAGCTGCTGGGCGAGGGCAAGATCACCGGCAAGCTGGTGGGCCTGAG
CGAGAAGGGCGGCGCCCTGATCCTGACCGAGGAGGGCATCAAGGAGATCCTGAGCGGCGAGTTCAGCCTG
AGAAGAAGCGGATCCCTGCAGGAATTCGATATCAAGCTTGTCGACGCGGCCGCCTCGAGACTCCTCAGGT
GCAGGCTGCCTATCAGAAGGTGGTGGCTGGTGTGGCCAATGCCCTGGCTCACAAATACCACTGAGATCTT
TTTCCCTCTGCCAAAAATTATGGGGACATCATGAAGCCCCTTGAGCATCTGACTTCTGGCTAATAAAGGA
AATTTATTTTCATTGCAATAGTGTGTTGGAATTTTTTGTGTCTCTCACTCGGAAGGACATATGGGAGGGC
AAATCATTTAAAACATCAGAATGAGTATTTGGTTTAGAGTTTGGCAACATATGCCCATATGCTGGCTGCC
ATGAACAAAGGTTGGCTATAAAGAGGTCATCAGTATATGAAACAGCCCCCTGCTGTCCATTCCTTATTCC
ATAGAAAAGCCTTGACTTGAGGTTAGATTTTTTTTATATTTTGTTTTGTGTTATTTTTTTCTTTAACATC
CCTAAAATTTTCCTTACATGTTTTACTAGCCAGATTTTTCCTCCTCTCCTGACTACTCCCAGTCATAGCT
GTCCCTCTTCTCTTATGAAGATCCCTCGACTTAATTAAGGTACCCAATTCGCCCTATAGTGAGTCGTATT
ACGCGCGCTCACTGGCCGTCGTTTTACAACGTCGTGACTGGGAAAACCCTGGCGTTACCCAACTTAATCG
CCTTGCAGCACATCCCCCTTTCGCCAGCTGGCGTAATAGCGAAGAGGCCCGCACCGATCGCCCTTCCCAA
CAGTTGCGCAGCCTGAATGGCGAATGGG
[124 nt withheld, positions 3319-3442]
C
[91 nt withheld, positions 3444-3534]
A
[49 nt withheld, positions 3536-3584]
CCTTTGACGTTGGAGTCCACGTTCTTT
[37 nt withheld, positions 3612-3648]
ACCCTATCTCGGTCTATTCTTTTGATTTATAAGGGATTTTGCCGATTTCGGCCTATTGGTTAAAAAATGA
GCTGATTTAACAAAAATTTAACGCGAATTTTAACAAAATATTAACGCTTACAATTTAGGTGGCACTTTTC
GGGGAAATGTGCGCGGAACCCCTATTTGTTTATTTTTCTAAATACATTCAAATATGTATCCGCTCATGAG
ACAATAACCCTGATAAATGCTTCAATAATATTGAAAAAGGAAGAGTATGAGTATTCAACATTTCCGTGTC
GCCCTTATTCCCTTTTTTGCGGCATTTTGCCTTCCTGTTTTTGCTCACCCAGAAACGCTGGTGAAAGTAA
AAGATGCTGAAGATCAGTTGGGTGCACGAGTGGGTTACATCGAACTGGATCTCAACAGCGGTAAGATCCT
TGAGAGTTTTCGCCCCGAAGAACGTTTTCCAATGATGAGCACTTTTAAAGTTCTGCTATGTGGCGCGGTA
TTATCCCGTATTGACGCCGGGCAAGAGCAACTCGGTCGCCGCATACACTATTCTCAGAATGACTTGGTTG
AGTACTCACCAGTCACAGAAAAGCATCTTACGGATGGCATGACAGTAAGAGAATTATGCAGTGCTGCCAT
AACCATGAGTGATAACACTGCGGCCAACTTACTTCTGACAACGATCGGAGGACCGAAGGAGCTAACCGCT
TTTTTGCACAACATGGGGGATCATGTAACTCGCCTTGATCGTTGGGAACCGGAGCTGAATGAAGCCATAC
CAAACGACGAGCGTGACACCACGATGCCTGTAGCAATGGCAACAACGTTGCGCAAACTATTAACTGGCGA
ACTACTTACTCTAGCTTCCCGGCAACAATTAATAGACTGGATGGAGGCGGATAAAGTTGCAGGACCACTT
CTGCGCTCGGCCCTTCCGGCTGGCTGGTTTATTGCTGATAAATCTGGAGCCGGTGAGCGTGGGTCTCGCG
GTATCATTGCAGCACTGGGGCCAGATGGTAAGCCCTCCCGTATCGTAGTTATCTACACGACGGGGAGTCA
GGCAACTATGGATGAACGAAATAGACAGATCGCTGAGATAGGTGCCTCACTGATTAAGCATTGGTAACTG
TCAGACCAAGTTTACTCATATATACTTTAGATTGATTTAAAACTTCATTTTTAATTTAAAAGGATCTAGG
TGAAGATCCTTTTTGATAATCTCATGACCAAAATCCCTTAACGTGAGTTTTCGTTCCACTGAGCGTCAGA
CCCCGTAGAAAAGATCAAAGGATCTTCTTGAGATCCTTTTTTTCTGCGCGTAATCTGCTGCTTGCAAACA
AAAAAACCACCGCTACCAGCGGTGGTTTGTTTGCCGGATCAAGAGCTACCAACTCTTTTTCCGAAGGTAA
CTGGCTTCAGCAGAGCGCAGATACCAAATACTGTTCTTCTAGTGTAGCCGTAGTTAGGCCACCACTTCAA
GAACTCTGTAGCACCGCCTACATACCTCGCTCTGCTAATCCTGTTACCAGTGGCTGCTGCCAGTGGCGAT
AAGTCGTGTCTTACCGGGTTGGACTCAAGACGATAGTTACCGGATAAGGCGCAGCGGTCGGGCTGAACGG
GGGGTTCGTGCACACAGCCCAGCTTGGAGCGAACGACCTACACCGAACTGAGATACCTACAGCGTGAGCT
ATGAGAAAGCGCCACGCTTCCCGAAGGGAGAAAGGCGGACAGGTATCCGGTAAGCGGCAGGGTCGGAACA
GGAGAGCGCACGAGGGAGCTTCCAGGGGGAAACGCCTGGTATCTTTATAGTCCTGTCGGGTTTCGCCACC
TCTGACTTGAGCGTCGATTTTTGTGATGCTCGTCAGGGGGGCGGAGCCTATGGAAAAACGCCAGCAACGC
GGCCTTTTTACGGTTCCTGGCCTTTTGCTGGCCTTTTGCTCACATGTTCTTTCCTGCGTTATCCCCTGAT
TCTGTGGATAACCGTATTACCGCCTTTGAGTGAGCTGATACCGCTCGCCGCAGCCGAACGACCGAGCGCA
GCGAGTCAGTGAGCGAGGAAGCGGAAGAGCGCCCAATACGCAAACCGCCTCTCCCCGCGCGTTGGCCGAT
TCATTAATGCAGCTGGCACGACAGGTTTCCCGACTGGAAAGCGGGCAGTGAGCGCAACGCAATTAATGTG
AGTTAGCTCACTCATTAGGCACCCCAGGCTTTACACTTTATGCTTCCGGCTCGTATGTTGTGTGGAATTG
TGAGCGGATAACAATTTCACACAGGAAACAGCTATGACCATGATTACGCCAAGCGCGCAATTAACCCTCA
CTAAAGGGAACAAAAGCTG
